>Addgene plasmid #210342 | PcDNA3.1-Flag | addgene full sequence | sequence record 417506 | Addgene NGS Result
CTCCCGATCCCCTATGGTGCACTCTCAGTACAATCTGCTCTGATGCCGCATAGTTAAGCCAGTATCTGCT
CCCTGCTTGTGTGTTGGAGGTCGCTGAGTAGTGCGCGAGCAAAATTTAAGCTACAACAAGGCAAGGCTTG
ACCGACAATTGCATGAAGAATCTGCTTAGGGTTAGGCGTTTTGCGCTGCTTCGCGATGTACGGGCCAGAT
ATACGCGTTGACATTGATTATTGACTAGTTATTAATAGTAATCAATTACGGGGTCATTAGTTCATAGCCC
ATATATGGAGTTCCGCGTTACATAACTTACGGTAAATGGCCCGCCTGGCTGACCGCCCAACGACCCCCGC
CCATTGACGTCAATAATGACGTATGTTCCCATAGTAACGCCAATAGGGACTTTCCATTGACGTCAATGGG
TGGAGTATTTACGGTAAACTGCCCACTTGGCAGTACATCAAGTGTATCATATGCCAAGTACGCCCCCTAT
TGACGTCAATGACGGTAAATGGCCCGCCTGGCATTATGCCCAGTACATGACCTTATGGGACTTTCCTACT
TGGCAGTACATCTACGTATTAGTCATCGCTATTACCATGGTGATGCGGTTTTGGCAGTACATCAATGGGC
GTGGATAGCGGTTTGACTCACGGGGATTTCCAAGTCTCCACCCCATTGACGTCAATGGGAGTTTGTTTTG
GCACCAAAATCAACGGGACTTTCCAAAATGTCGTAACAACTCCGCCCCATTGACGCAAATGGGCGGTAGG
CGTGTACGGTGGGAGGTCTATATAAGCAGAGCTCTCTGGCTAACTAGAGAACCCACTGCTTACTGGCTTA
TCGAAATTAATACGACTCACTATAGGGAGACCCAAGCTTGGTACCGAGCTCGGATCCACTAGTAACGGCC
GCCAGTGTGCTGGAATTCGCCGCCACCATGGATTATAAAGATGATGATGATAAATGACTCGAGCATGCAT
CTAGAGGGCCCTATTCTATAGTGTCACCTAAATGCTAGAGCTCGCTGATCAGCCTCGACTGTGCCTTCTA
GTTGCCAGCCATCTGTTGTTTGCCCCTCCCCCGTGCCTTCCTTGACCCTGGAAGGTGCCACTCCCACTGT
CCTTTCCTAATAAAATGAGGAAATTGCATCGCATTGTCTGAGTAGGTGTCATTCTATTCTGGGGGGTGGG
GTGGGGCAGGACAGCAAGGGGGAGGATTGGGAAGACAATAGCAGGCATGCTGGGGATGCGGTGGGCTCTA
TGGCTTCTGAGGCGGAAAGAACCAGCTGGGGCTCTAGGGGGTATCCCC
[124 nt withheld, positions 1309-1432]
C
[91 nt withheld, positions 1434-1524]
A
[49 nt withheld, positions 1526-1574]
CCTTTGACGTTGGAGTCCACGTTCTTT
[37 nt withheld, positions 1602-1638]
ACCCTATCTCGGTCTATTCTTTTGATTTATAAGGGATTTTGCCGATTTCGGCCTATTGGTTAAAAAATGA
GCTGATTTAACAAAAATTTAACGCGAATTAATTCTGTGGAATGTGTGTCAGTTAGGGTGTGGAAAGTCCC
CAGGCTCCCCAGCAGGCAGAAGTATGCAAAGCATGCATCTCAATTAGTCAGCAACCAGGTGTGGAAAGTC
CCCAGGCTCCCCAGCAGGCAGAAGTATGCAAAGCATGCATCTCAATTAGTCAGCAACCATAGTCCCGCCC
CTAACTCCGCCCATCCCGCCCCTAACTCCGCCCAGTTCCGCCCATTCTCCGCCCCATGGCTGACTAATTT
TTTTTATTTATGCAGAGGCCGAGGCCGCCTCTGCCTCTGAGCTATTCCAGAAGTAGTGAGGAGGCTTTTT
TGGAGGCCTAGGCTTTTGCAAAAAGCTCCCGGGAGCTTGTATATCCATTTTCGGATCTGATCAAGAGACA
GGATGAGGATCGTTTCGCATGATTGAACAAGATGGATTGCACGCAGGTTCTCCGGCCGCTTGGGTGGAGA
GGCTATTCGGCTATGACTGGGCACAACAGACAATCGGCTGCTCTGATGCCGCCGTGTTCCGGCTGTCAGC
GCAGGGGCGCCCGGTTCTTTTTGTCAAGACCGACCTGTCCGGTGCCCTGAATGAACTGCAGGACGAGGCA
GCGCGGCTATCGTGGCTGGCCACGACGGGCGTTCCTTGCGCAGCTGTGCTCGACGTTGTCACTGAAGCGG
GAAGGGACTGGCTGCTATTGGGCGAAGTGCCGGGGCAGGATCTCCTGTCATCTCACCTTGCTCCTGCCGA
GAAAGTATCCATCATGGCTGATGCAATGCGGCGGCTGCATACGCTTGATCCGGCTACCTGCCCATTCGAC
CACCAAGCGAAACATCGCATCGAGCGAGCACGTACTCGGATGGAAGCCGGTCTTGTCGATCAGGATGATC
TGGACGAAGAGCATCAGGGGCTCGCGCCAGCCGAACTGTTCGCCAGGCTCAAGGCGCGCATGCCCGACGG
CGAGGATCTCGTCGTGACCCATGGCGATGCCTGCTTGCCGAATATCATGGTGGAAAATGGCCGCTTTTCT
GGATTCATCGACTGTGGCCGGCTGGGTGTGGCGGACCGCTATCAGGACATAGCGTTGGCTACCCGTGATA
TTGCTGAAGAGCTTGGCGGCGAATGGGCTGACCGCTTCCTCGTGCTTTACGGTATCGCCGCTCCCGATTC
GCAGCGCATCGCCTTCTATCGCCTTCTTGACGAGTTCTTCTGAGCGGGACTCTGGGGTTCGAAATGACCG
ACCAAGCGACGCCCAACCTGCCATCACGAGATTTCGATTCCACCGCCGCCTTCTATGAAAGGTTGGGCTT
CGGAATCGTTTTCCGGGACGCCGGCTGGATGATCCTCCAGCGCGGGGATCTCATGCTGGAGTTCTTCGCC
CACCCCAACTTGTTTATTGCAGCTTATAATGGTTACAAATAAAGCAATAGCATCACAAATTTCACAAATA
AAGCATTTTTTTCACTGCATTCTAGTTGTGGTTTGTCCAAACTCATCAATGTATCTTATCATGTCTGTAT
ACCGTCGACCTCTAGCTAGAGCTTGGCGTAATCATGGTCATAGCTGTTTCCTGTGTGAAATTGTTATCCG
CTCACAATTCCACACAACATACGAGCCGGAAGCATAAAGTGTAAAGCCTGGGGTGCCTAATGAGTGAGCT
AACTCACATTAATTGCGTTGCGCTCACTGCCCGCTTTCCAGTCGGGAAACCTGTCGTGCCAGCTGCATTA
ATGAATCGGCCAACGCGCGGGGAGAGGCGGTTTGCGTATTGGGCGCTCTTCCGCTTCCTCGCTCACTGAC
TCGCTGCGCTCGGTCGTTCGGCTGCGGCGAGCGGTATCAGCTCACTCAAAGGCGGTAATACGGTTATCCA
CAGAATCAGGGGATAACGCAGGAAAGAACATGTGAGCAAAAGGCCAGCAAAAGGCCAGGAACCGTAAAAA
GGCCGCGTTGCTGGCGTTTTTCCATAGGCTCCGCCCCCCTGACGAGCATCACAAAAATCGACGCTCAAGT
CAGAGGTGGCGAAACCCGACAGGACTATAAAGATACCAGGCGTTTCCCCCTGGAAGCTCCCTCGTGCGCT
CTCCTGTTCCGACCCTGCCGCTTACCGGATACCTGTCCGCCTTTCTCCCTTCGGGAAGCGTGGCGCTTTC
TCATAGCTCACGCTGTAGGTATCTCAGTTCGGTGTAGGTCGTTCGCTCCAAGCTGGGCTGTGTGCACGAA
CCCCCCGTTCAGCCCGACCGCTGCGCCTTATCCGGTAACTATCGTCTTGAGTCCAACCCGGTAAGACACG
ACTTATCGCCACTGGCAGCAGCCACTGGTAACAGGATTAGCAGAGCGAGGTATGTAGGCGGTGCTACAGA
GTTCTTGAAGTGGTGGCCTAACTACGGCTACACTAGAAGAACAGTATTTGGTATCTGCGCTCTGCTGAAG
CCAGTTACCTTCGGAAAAAGAGTTGGTAGCTCTTGATCCGGCAAACAAACCACCGCTGGTAGCGGTGGTT
TTTTTGTTTGCAAGCAGCAGATTACGCGCAGAAAAAAAGGATCTCAAGAAGATCCTTTGATCTTTTCTAC
GGGGTCTGACGCTCAGTGGAACGAAAACTCACGTTAAGGGATTTTGGTCATGAGATTATCAAAAAGGATC
TTCACCTAGATCCTTTTAAATTAAAAATGAAGTTTTAAATCAATCTAAAGTATATATGAGTAAACTTGGT
CTGACAGTTACCAATGCTTAATCAGTGAGGCACCTATCTCAGCGATCTGTCTATTTCGTTCATCCATAGT
TGCCTGACTCCCCGTCGTGTAGATAACTACGATACGGGAGGGCTTACCATCTGGCCCCAGTGCTGCAATG
ATACCGCGAGACCCACGCTCACCGGCTCCAGATTTATCAGCAATAAACCAGCCAGCCGGAAGGGCCGAGC
GCAGAAGTGGTCCTGCAACTTTATCCGCCTCCATCCAGTCTATTAATTGTTGCCGGGAAGCTAGAGTAAG
TAGTTCGCCAGTTAATAGTTTGCGCAACGTTGTTGCCATTGCTACAGGCATCGTGGTGTCACGCTCGTCG
TTTGGTATGGCTTCATTCAGCTCCGGTTCCCAACGATCAAGGCGAGTTACATGATCCCCCATGTTGTGCA
AAAAAGCGGTTAGCTCCTTCGGTCCTCCGATCGTTGTCAGAAGTAAGTTGGCCGCAGTGTTATCACTCAT
GGTTATGGCAGCACTGCATAATTCTCTTACTGTCATGCCATCCGTAAGATGCTTTTCTGTGACTGGTGAG
TACTCAACCAAGTCATTCTGAGAATAGTGTATGCGGCGACCGAGTTGCTCTTGCCCGGCGTCAATACGGG
ATAATACCGCGCCACATAGCAGAACTTTAAAAGTGCTCATCATTGGAAAACGTTCTTCGGGGCGAAAACT
CTCAAGGATCTTACCGCTGTTGAGATCCAGTTCGATGTAACCCACTCGTGCACCCAACTGATCTTCAGCA
TCTTTTACTTTCACCAGCGTTTCTGGGTGAGCAAAAACAGGAAGGCAAAATGCCGCAAAAAAGGGAATAA
GGGCGACACGGAAATGTTGAATACTCATACTCTTCCTTTTTCAATATTATTGAAGCATTTATCAGGGTTA
TTGTCTCATGAGCGGATACATATTTGAATGTATTTAGAAAAATAAACAAATAGGGGTTCCGCGCACATTT
CCCCGAAAAGTGCCACCTGACGTCGACGGATCGGGAGAT
Features (pLannotate 1.2.2; 20 found; start..end, strand, type, name):
     13..65      -  misc_feature   bom (fragment): basis of mobility region from pBR322
    220..599     +  enhancer       CMV enhancer: human cytomegalovirus immediate early enhancer
    600..803     +  promoter       CMV promoter: human cytomegalovirus (CMV) immediate early promoter
    799..832     +  LTR            5' LTR (truncated) (fragment): truncated 5' long terminal repeat (LTR) from HIV-1
    848..866     +  promoter       T7 promoter: promoter for bacteriophage T7 RNA polymerase
    995..1013    -  promoter       SP6 promoter: promoter for bacteriophage SP6 RNA polymerase
   1039..1263    +  polyA_signal   bGH poly(A) signal: bovine growth hormone polyadenylation signal
   1267..1288    +  promoter       SV40 promoter (fragment): SV40 enhancer and early promoter
   1309..1737    +  rep_origin     f1 ori (sequence partly withheld): f1 bacteriophage origin of replication; arrow indicates direction of (+) strand synthesis
   1751..2080    +  promoter       SV40 promoter: SV40 enhancer and early promoter
   2147..2938    +  CDS            neo: KKA2_KLEPN - Also known as kan, nptII. Experimental evidence at protein level: Swiss-Prot protein existence level 1. Resistance to kanamycin, neomycin, paromomycin, ribostamycin, butirosin and gentamicin B. From Klebsiella pneumoniae.
   2962..3120    +  CDS            ble (fragment): BLE_KLEPN - Experimental evidence at protein level: Swiss-Prot protein existence level 1. Binding protein with a strong affinity to the bleomycin family of antibiotics. Binds to CL990; an antimitotic-antibiotic compound. From Klebsiella pneumoniae.
   3115..3236    +  polyA_signal   SV40 poly(A) signal: SV40 polyadenylation signal
   3309..3325    -  protein_bind   lac operator: The lac repressor binds to the lac operator to inhibit transcription in E. coli. This inhibition can be relieved by adding lactose or isopropyl-β-D-thiogalactopyranoside (IPTG). lac repressor encoded by lacI
   3333..3363    -  promoter       lac promoter: promoter for the E. coli lac operon
   3378..3399    -  protein_bind   CAP binding site: CAP binding activates transcription in the presence of cAMP. E. coli catabolite activator protein
   3412..3504    -  CDS            lacI (fragment): lac repressor; lacI; The lac repressor binds to the lac operator to inhibit transcription in E. coli. This inhibition can be relieved by adding lactose or isopropyl-β-D-thiogalactopyranoside (IPTG).
   3687..4275    -  rep_origin     ori: high-copy-number ColE1/pMB1/pBR322/pUC origin of replication
   4446..5306    -  CDS            AmpR: β-lactamase; bla; confers resistance to ampicillin, carbenicillin, and related antibiotics
   5307..5411    -  promoter       AmpR promoter: bla
