[The description below was written by a language model from this plasmid's Addgene catalogue record and pLannotate feature annotations shown in this document.]
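Description:
PcDNA3.1-Flag is an empty mammalian expression vector built on the pcDNA3.1 backbone, intended as a recipient for cloning open reading frames that are to be expressed with a FLAG epitope tag. The catalogue lists it at about 5.4 kb, and the sequenced record is 5,457 nt. It is maintained in E. coli through a high-copy ColE1/pUC-type origin and an ampicillin resistance gene (β-lactamase) driven by its own promoter. An f1 phage origin is also present, which in principle allows production of single-stranded DNA.

The expression cassette consists of the human cytomegalovirus immediate-early enhancer and promoter, followed by a T7 promoter, the cloning region, a reverse-oriented SP6 promoter and the bovine growth hormone polyadenylation signal. The only recorded insert is a synthetic 24 bp FLAG tag, introduced by ligation-independent cloning. The automated annotation does not mark the tag as a feature. The record therefore does not show its exact position or whether it would sit at the N- or C-terminus of an inserted protein, although it presumably lies between the T7 and SP6 promoters. A separate cassette places the neomycin phosphotransferase gene under the SV40 early promoter/enhancer with an SV40 polyadenylation signal, allowing G418 selection of stably transfected mammalian cells.

Several short annotated fragments (HIV-1 LTR, ble, lacI, bom, and the lac promoter/operator) appear to be backbone remnants or partial sequence matches rather than functional parts. The vector serves for cloning FLAG-tagged constructs, where the tag enables detection or immunoprecipitation.
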