Addgene plasmid #210342: PcDNA3.1-Flag
Purpose: Empty Vector for molecular cloning
Depositing lab: Michele Pagano. Depositing organization: NYU Grossman School of Medicine. Publication: The REEP5/TRAM1 complex binds SARS-CoV-2 NSP3 and promotes virus replication. Li J, Gui Q, Liang FX, Sall J, Zhang Q, Duan Y, Dhabaria A, Askenazi M, Ueberheide B, Stapleford KA, Pagano M. J Virol. 2023 Sep 28:e0050723. doi: 10.1128/jvi.00507-23. PubMed 37768083.
Backbone
  Vector backbone: PcDNA3.1
  Backbone size w/o insert (bp): 5400
  Total vector size (bp): 5400
  Vector type: Mammalian Expression
  Selectable markers: Neomycin (select with G418)
Growth in bacteria
  Bacterial resistance: Ampicillin, 100 μg/mL
  Growth temperature: 37°C
  Growth strain: DH5alpha
  Copy number: High Copy
Gene/Insert
  Gene/Insert name: Flag tag
  Species: Synthetic
  Insert size (bp): 24
  Cloning method: Ligation Independent Cloning
  Sequencing primers: 5′ CMV-F; 3′ BGHR
Terms and licenses: Academic/Nonprofit Terms; Industry Terms: Not Available to Industry
How to cite: PcDNA3.1-Flag was a gift from Michele Pagano (Addgene plasmid # 210342 ; http://n2t.net/addgene:210342 ; RRID:Addgene_210342)
